>Addgene plasmid #157893 | pLG015 (RADAR) | addgene full sequence | sequence record 318928 | Addgene NGS Result
GCTTTTTGATTGACCAATACCATTTCTTTTAATTATGAATAATGATGCGTCAACCGATGGCGAACGGGCC
AAATCCACTCTTCTACAACTGCCCATTGTCACGGTGTGGAATAATTAAAAATTTTAGATTTTTGAGATTA
TTCTCATTACCATCTTGATTTTATTTGGTTTTGCATCAAAATTCATAGTTCACAAGCTTTTCTCACTCCA
AAAACAACTGTAAAGGGATTATTGTGAACACGATATACATACCATTAGACAGCGGAGAGTCTGCGGTTCT
TAAGGATCCAGATACCTTACTTCCCCGAAATATTTACGAACAGCTTACTCGATTTATTGAAAAGGCTGTT
AATGAAGTACCGAAGCCTCACGAAGCGCTTAATGAAACCCGTAGCCATAAGGCTATATCGATTGACGGCG
CAAGGGGGACAGGAAAAACGTCGGTGCTAGTGAATTTGAACGACTATCTGCAGAGTAATGCTCAGCAACT
GGCGGGGAAAATTCATATCCTTGATCCTATCGATCCGACTCTACTTGAAGATGGTGAGTCGCTGTTCTTG
CATATTATTGTTGCTGCCGTGCTTCATGATAAAGAGATCAAAACTGCCCAAAGCAGAGACCTCGATAAGT
CCAGAGTGTTTACCCAGAAGCTTGAGAACTTGGCACACGGACTGGAGTCCGTTGATTTGCAACAGAATCA
ACGTGGAATGGATAAAATTCGCTCCTTATATGGCAGCAAGCATCTGGCAAATTGCGTTGAAGAGTTTTTA
AAATCTGCGTTGGAGTTGATCGGAAAGAAATTATTGATACTACCGATTGATGATGTGGACACTTCACTAA
ACCGGGCATTTGAAAATCTGGAAATATTGCGTCGTTATCTTACCTCTCCGTATGTTTTGCCGGTAGTGAG
CGGCGATCGCCGTTTATATGATGAGGTCTGCTGGCGAGATTTTCATGGAAGGTTGAATAAGGATTCAGCA
TATAATCGCAAGAACACATATGATATTGCTAGAGATTTGGCAATTGAGTATCAGCGTAAAATTCTGCCGC
TACCGCGCAGACTGAGTATGCCCGATGTAAGTGATTACTGGCAGCAAGATGGTATCGAAGTTACGCTAGA
TAAAAATGGCATTCCTCTGCGTAATTTTATGGCATGGTTGAAAATATTTATTACTGGCCCCGTGAATGGC
CTTGAGGGTAGTGATTTACCTCTACCGATACCTTCAATACGTGCTTTAACCCAGTTCATCAACCATTGCA
GGGATTTAATTCGTGAGCTTCCTGAACCATTCAGAAAGAAAGTCAGTACGCTGGCCTTACGTCGTATGTG
GCAAATGCCTGATGTTCCTCTTGATGTTCTTGAAAGTTTTGCTGAAAAACATCGGGAATTGAGTAAAGAA
GCTAAGCGTGAATATGGGGAGGCTTACAAGCTATTTTATGATGGACTAAAGAATTTTACTGCTTGGGATA
GTAAGGCTTATCTAGAAGATGATAAACAATCTGCATGGCTCGATAGGTTGTGTGAGTATTTTCGTTTTGA
ACCTAAGGCTGGGGCTGTGTTTTTAACGCTTCAGGCAAAACAGTTCTGGGTCTCATGGGCGCAGGGTGAC
AATCGTAATCAATCGATTCTTGCGACTCCGCTTTTTCAACCCTTATTGCATAATTTTCGTGAATACGATG
TCTTTGAAAGGTATGATGATCTTTCTGATTGGGAATCTCAGTTAAGAACAAGGTTACCGGAGAGTTGGTT
GACTGCCATTAAAGGGCAAAAAACGCTTTTACCCTATCCTGTAGCAGAAGCGGGAATTAATACCAGTTTA
AAGTGGAGGTATTGGGAAGAATTAGAGAACTATGGGTTTGATCCTGCTTTGGAAAGCAAGGCAAATTTCC
TTTTGTCCACGTTGATGCAGAGGAATTTTTATACAAACTCTAAACAGTCAGTCGTGATAAATATTGGTAG
AGTTTTTGAAATAATTATTGCTAGTCTTGTTTCGGATTTAGAGTTGGCCGACTTGCAGAGAATTAGACAA
CGTTCTCCATTTTACTCTGCTAGCGCGCTTGCACCTACCAAAACGTTAGATTTGGAAGAGGATTTTACGA
AAAAGAATACAAGATTTATGAATAACAGAAGTGAAACTGACAGAGACATTTCTGATGATATTCTTGTTGA
TGTGCCGGATAAAAATGAGGACGCATGGAAAAAAATTTGTGATGAAATAAACCATTGGAGAAAGACACAC
AATGTGGCTAGTACAAACTTATCACCTTGGCTGGTTTATAAGGTCTTTAATAAAACATATAGTCAGGTTG
CTAATAATGTGTTTGTTCCCAGTGGAATGCAAAATGTTGATGCGGCTCTAAATGTTTTTGGTAGGGTTTT
TTATGCAGTTTGGTCAGCATTTGGTAGTTTTGAAAAAGGCGAATTGTTCGGACTATCCGATGTGGTTGCT
ACAACTAATATTATTTCGGCAAAAAATTTTTATAATCATGATAACTTCCGAGTGAATGTTGGACCGTTTA
CGCCTGAGCAAAACCAAAATTCTGACAGCGATCGTGAGGCATATCAGCATCGCAAAATGTATGGTGAAAA
AACCAGAGCGGTAAGTTATGTATTAGCAACTCATCCGCTGAAAAAATGGATCGACGAGGTATTACGCACT
GAGTTTAAACAAAAACAGAATGCTCAGATTCAGACCGAGAGAAAAATGCCGATTCAGGCTGAGAAAATTA
TAGATATCAGCCCGGCAAGAGAGTTTATCACAAGAAAACTTTCATTAAATTCACACTCCCGGTTGGTTAA
AACACGTATAATAAAACAGCTTAAGATGTTATATCCAAACTACGATAAGGCTAAGGACTTCATTGATGAA
GTTACAAACCACTTCCCTCAGAATGATCCCGCAATTAATACGCTTCAGAAAGCATTTGCAGAACTTTACC
CCGATGGTGACAAATAATGTTAACTCGGTCTCTAAGTGAACATGCTGCAGGGTGTTTTTTCACTGATGAG
CGTCTGTCACAACGCTTTCTAGATATCCTTTTATCGCCACCCAAGGATTTTGAAACGTGGTCATCATTGC
AGGAGGAATCTTTCAAGCTGCTCGTTAAGAGCATCGATAGCCGATATCCACGCACTTACCGGTTAACCGA
CGTACGCCAGCTTGTGGGGAACATATGTGACAACGGGTTACTGACGAGTCCGACACTACCTTGGCTCGAT
GTCATTGCGGATCAGTTACTGTTGCGGAATGGCGACTTACTCTATTACCGCGAAAATAAGGTTCAAGACT
ACGTGCGAATAGCTGCGGAACTCGACCCTGCCCTTCTAGTGGGATGGCGTCTTGGCGACTGGCTTTTGCA
AAGCCCACCGCCGCGATTGACGGACATAACCCGTGTGGTGATGGCGCAGAATCCGTTTTTTGCTCCACCT
GCTAATGCAGGTAAACCTTTTGCCGAGGGGCACGTACATCTCGGGGGAGTGACGGCTGGAGATACTATTT
TGGATGGCTATCTTTTTGAAGAGATTGAACTACCCAAAAGCAAAGATATGTTGTTGTGGGCGCACAAAGA
GCATGATGAGTTAACACCGTTGATAAATCGAGCAAAGTCTTTGCTTACAGTTCTACTTTCTGCCCCCCCT
CAAACGGTTTCTGAGCAAACTCAAAATGGTTTTGATCAGCGTAAAACTGTATCTGAGAAGTACAAGGCAT
TACAGAACCCAATGGATAGCATCCATCGTCTCCCAGACTGGTTATTGCTTGCTAAAAAGAATCGCGGAAC
TGAAAGCGTCAGCCCCGGCTGGTTTTTAAACCAACTGGCGCATGCCTCCGAAAAAAAACATCCCTCGCGC
TGGCTGTGGCTGCAGCTATACCTTTGCCACTCTTATCAGCTTAAAGACACTCATCCACTGGAGCGCACGG
CAATACTCTGTTTTTGGCTTACGGTAAATGCGCTACGGCGTCACATTATTATGGACGGACAGGGGCTTGC
GTGTTTTACCGAGCGTTATTTTAATGGTGCTTTACGTGCGGGTAAGAAAGCTGACAGTAGCAATATGCGC
TACCTGTTTGCCGGTAAAGACGATGTGGCCGAAGTGAAAGCATCCCCAAAGGCTTTCGATCATGAGATGG
TCACTGGATTTTCCTCGACATTGCTGAAAACCCTCGGCATTCCAGCTGTTTTTCCACCGTATATTTTTGG
TGAGCATGAGATTAAGCCAGATGAACGCGTGCTGCGCTATATTGGAGCACTGGAGCGCTGGCAGTTTTGT
GGGCACTTTTCTCGCTCTAAAACTGCAAGTCGCGGCAAGCGAGCAAAGGCTGATTTGCAGGCTAACTGGA
CAGAAGCGGAGCGATTGTTACAGAAACTGTACAGTCATAATGGCTGGAATCATCCCGTCTTCTTAGGGGG
TAAACGTAACCCACATTTTCATTTTCAGCCGTCGAACTGGTTTCGGGGGCTTGATGTTGCAGGGGATGAA
AACGTACTAAAAATTGCAGGCTTTGCCCCGATGCTGCGCTGGCTACGAAGTGGATTATATCCCGTACCAG
AAGGGCTTCGCGCCAGTATGAGTTTTCATTTCAGTATTCATGCCGGGGAGGATTACGCACATCCGGCGTC
AGGATTGCGTCATATTGATGAAACGGTTCGCTTCTGCGAAATGCGGGAGGGAGACCGGCTAGGACATGCT
CTGGCTCTCGGAATTGAACCTGCGCTCTGGGCGAAACGGCATGGTGAAATGATACTACCTCTGGATGAAC
ATTTAGATAATCTTGTCTGGCAGTGGCACTATGCTACGCTTTTATCGGCTTCATTGCCTCTCGCTCAGGC
GGTATTACCGCTGCTTGAGCGTAGAATTGCACGCTTTATTGCACGGTGCGAATGGTGCAAAAAGAGACCT
CCGCAAATAGATAACAGTGTGGTGGGGAAACAGGCCTGTAGTGATGATAAACCTCTGGAAAATATTACAC
CTGATACGCTCTACCGGGCCTGGCTACTGCGGCGTAATTGTTCATATCGACTCCAGCAACTCCACGGCGG
TTCCCCTTTGACCTCGCAAGAGAAATGTGCGCTGCCGGATTGGGCCACGCTCAGCGATAAAGGCAATGTG
GCGGCGCAGCTTTATCAGCAAAGACACTCGAGTCTCCTTGACGATATGCCGCCGCAACTGGTAGTTGTGC
GTGTAGCGGACGAATGGGGAACTCAGGAGCTTATTGGCTTGGGAAATCCTGGTAAACTGCGTCAGCAGGC
TCTTGACGGTAAAGATATCCTCCAAGACATTGATACGCCGGTAGAGCTGCAATTTATGCATGCTTTACAG
GACTATTTGCTAGATCACTATGATCGTAAAGGGTTAATTATAGAAACCAACCCAACATCAAACGTATATA
TCGCGCGATTCAAAAAGCACGTAGAGCATCCTATTTTTCGTTGGAATCCTCCGGATGAAGAACTGTTGAA
ACCAGGCGCTGAATTTAATCGTTATGGATTGCGCCGTGGGCCAGTCAGGGTTCTGGTCAATACTGACGAT
CCAGGGATTATGCCTACGACATTACGGACGGAATTTTTACTACTGCGAGAGGCTGCGATTGAGCGTGGTG
TCAGCCGAACGATGGCAGAATATTGGCTGGAAAGGCTGCGCCTGTACGGGCTGGAACAGTTTCAGCGTAA
TCATTTAAATGTATTTGAAGTTATTGAATAGAGGATTTTATCGTGAGTGGTACATTCCCTTACTTGCAAT
ATACGGATGTCAATGGGCTACAACCTAAGCTCAAAGAAGAGTTGAAAAATTTACGGAGAAAAGAGTATTT
GTCCTACTGGCCTCGTTTTCTGATACGTAGAATTTCGCTTTATGCTCTTCCATTCCTCATGTTCTTCACT
TTTTTCTTTTGTCTGAGTCTGACGAAGAAAGTTGGGGCAGAGGAAGTGACTAATATTCTTGGAACCGTGA
GTATATCCTTCAGTAGTTGCCTGCTGCTGGGGATTATTATTTCTGGTGTCGTGTTACTCTTGCAGTGGAC
GTGCTTCAACTGTAAATACAGTCCGCAGGATACGAATGGAGTTGTTGGGGCTCGTAAGTTAAATTATAAA
TTACTTGCTCATGTTGTATTTGTTATTGCATGCGTGCTTTTATTTGTTTTTATTTATTGCACCAATAATA
AAGTGTTTTATGGTTTTATCGTGTTTCTTGGTTTGACATTATTACCATTGGTAATTGACCGTACCTTGGG
GGTGACTCGTCAAAATGAACGTCACAAACTCTATATCAGAAGGTTAGAGCGCCTCGATGAATTGAATATT
CTCCGGGAGAAAATGAATATTAAATTCGAAGAATCCCATTTCATCGAGTATATGAAGCTTGTTGATGAAG
CTGATCACGGAAAAAACCAGGATACAGTAAGCGATACATCCTATTTTATGACGTTGATAGAAAATAAGCT
AAAAGTGTAATCGGTTTTAATATGATGCTGTATAAAAAACTACGCAATTGCGTGGTTTTTTGTCGGACTA
TGAGGGCAAGGTTGCCCTAAAACAGAGGTTAAACGTTGGGATGTGATTTATTGCACATCATGCCGTGCCC
ATCCAGTAGAATCCGGTTCGAAATGTGTATAGGATTGTGTATATGTTTCTGTTCGGTCTCGGATTCTTAT
ACACCGCAATAACTAGCATAACCCCTTGGGGCCTCTAAACGGGTCTTGAGGGGTTTTTTGCTGAAACCTC
AGGCATTTGAGAAGCACACGGTCACACTGCTTCCGGTAGTCAATAAACCGGTAAACCAGCAATAGACATA
AGCGGCTATTTAACGACCCTGCCCTGAACCGACGACCGGGTCGAATTTGCTTTCGAATTTCTGCCATTCA
TCCGCTTATTATCACTTATTCAGGCGTAGCACCAGGCGTTTAAGGGCACCAATAACTGCCTTAAAAAAAT
TACGCCCCGCCCTGCCACTCATCGCAATACTGTTGTAATTCATTTAACATTCTGCCGACATGGAAGCCAT
CACAGACGGCATGATGAACCTGAATCGCCAGCGGCATCAGCACCTTGTCGCCTTGCGTATAATATTTGCC
CATAGTGAAAACGGGGGCGAAGAAGTTGTCCATATTGGCCACGTTTAAATCAAAACTGGTGAAACTCACC
CAGGGATTGGCTGAGACGAAAAACATATTCTCAATAAACCCTTTAGGGAAATAGGCCAGGTTTTCACCGT
AACACGCCACATCTTGCGAATATATGTGTAGAAACTGCCGGAAATCGTCGTGGTATTCACTCCAGAGCGA
TGAAAACGTTTCAGTTTGCTCATGGAAAACGGTGTAACAAGGGTGAACACTATCCCATATCACCAGCTCA
CCGTCTTTCATCGCCATACGGAACTCTGGATGAGCATTCATCAGGCGGGCAAGAATGTGAATAAAGGCCG
GATAAAACTTGTGCTTATTTTTCTTTACGGTCTTTAAAAAGGCCGTAATATCCAGCTGAACGGTCTGGTT
ATAGGTACATTGAGCAACTGACTGAAATGCCTCAAAATGTTCTTTACGATGCCATTGGGATATATCAACG
GTGGTATATCCAGTGATTTTTTTCTCCATTTTAGCTTCCTTAGCTCCTGAAAATCTCGATAACTCAAAAA
ATACGCCCGGTAGTGATCTTATTTCATTATGGTGAAAGTTGGAACCTCTTACGTGCCGATCAACGTCTCA
TTTTCGCCAAAAGTTGGCCCAGGGCTTCCCGGTATCAACAGGGACACCAGGATTTATTTATTCTGCGAAG
TGATCTTCCGTCACAGGTATTTATTCGGCGCAAAGTGCGTCGGGTGATGCTGCCAACTTACTGATTTAGT
GTATGATGGTGTTTTTGAGGTGCTCCAGTGGCTTCTGTTTCTATCAGCTGTCCCTCCTGTTCAGCTACTG
ACGGGGTGGTGCGTAACGGCAAAAGCACCGCCGGACATCAGCGCTAGCGGAGTGTATACTGGCTTACTAT
GTTGGCACTGATGAGGGTGTCAGTGAAGTGCTTCATGTGGCAGGAGAAAAAAGGCTGCACCGGTGCGTCA
GCAGAATATGTGATACAGGATATATTCCGCTTCCTCGCTCACTGACTCGCTACGCTCGGTCGTTCGACTG
CGGCGAGCGGAAATGGCTTACGAACGGGGCGGAGATTTCCTGGAAGATGCCAGGAAGATACTTAACAGGG
AAGTGAGAGGGCCGCGGCAAAGCCGTTTTTCCATAGGCTCCGCCCCCCTGACAAGCATCACGAAATCTGA
CGCTCAAATCAGTGGTGGCGAAACCCGACAGGACTATAAAGATACCAGGCGTTTCCCCCTGGCGGCTCCC
TCGTGCGCTCTCCTGTTCCTGCCTTTCGGTTTACCGGTGTCATTCCGCTGTTATGGCCGCGTTTGTCTCA
TTCCACGCCTGACACTCAGTTCCGGGTAGGCAGTTCGCTCCAAGCTGGACTGTATGCACGAACCCCCCGT
TCAGTCCGACCGCTGCGCCTTATCCGGTAACTATCGTCTTGAGTCCAACCCGGAAAGACATGCAAAAGCA
CCACTGGCAGCAGCCACTGGTAATTGATTTAGAGGAGTTAGTCTTGAAGTCATGCGCCGGTTAAGGCTAA
ACTGAAAGGACAAGTTTTGGTGACTGCGCTCCTCCAAGCCAGTTACCTCGGTTCAAAGAGTTGGTAGCTC
AGAGAACCTTCGAAAAACCGCCCTGCAAGGCGGTTTTTTCGTTTTCAGAGCAAGAGATTACGCGCAGACC
AAAACGATCTCAAGAAGATCATCTTATTAATCAGATAAAATATTTCTAGATTTCAGTGCAATTTATCTCT
TCAAATGTAGCACCTGAAGTCAGCCCCATACGATATAAGTTGTAATTCTCATGTTAGTCATGCCCCGCGC
CCACCGGAAGGAGCTGACTGGGTTGAAGGCTCTCAAGGGCATCGGTCGAGATCCCGGTGCCTAATGAGTG
AGCTAACTTACATTAATTGCGTTGCGCATGTGGTTAGTTATCACAGCACTAACCTATTTTCGA
Features (pLannotate 1.2.2; 8 found; start..end, strand, type, name):
   6663..6710    +  terminator     T7 terminator: transcription terminator for bacteriophage T7 RNA polymerase
   6933..7589    -  CDS            cat: CAT_ECOLX - Experimental evidence at protein level: Swiss-Prot protein existence level 1. This enzyme is an effector of chloramphenicol resistance in bacteria. From Escherichia coli. This protein is used as a marker in many commonly used cloning vectors, such as pACYC184.
   7590..7692    -  promoter       cat promoter: promoter of the E. coli cat gene encoding chloramphenicol acetyltransferase
   7813..7956    +  mobile_element IS1 (fragment): prokaryotic transposable element IS1
   8075..8130    -  rep_origin     RSF ori (fragment): Plasmids containing the RSF 1030 origin of replication can be propagated in E. coli cells that contain additional plasmids with compatible origins.
   8218..8763    -  rep_origin     p15A ori: Plasmids containing the medium-copy-number p15A origin of replication can be propagated in E. coli cells that contain a second plasmid with the ColE1 origin.
   8875..8939    -  CDS            TcR (fragment): tetracycline efflux protein; tet; confers resistance to tetracycline
   8954..8975    -  protein_bind   CAP binding site: CAP binding activates transcription in the presence of cAMP. E. coli catabolite activator protein
