[The description below was written by a language model from this plasmid's Addgene catalogue record and pLannotate feature annotations shown in this document.]
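Description:
pLG015 (RADAR) is a low-copy bacterial expression plasmid built on the pACYC184 backbone and carrying a complete RADAR antiviral defense locus. It replicates from the p15A origin, which is compatible with ColE1-type plasmids and so allows co-maintenance with a second vector. Selection is by chloramphenicol, through the cat gene driven by its own promoter. Only a short remnant of the pACYC184 tetracycline resistance gene is annotated, which suggests that the insert displaced or disrupted this marker. The other backbone annotations are an IS1 fragment, a short RSF-type origin match and a CAP binding site. All three are brief matches in the backbone region, and the record assigns them no function.

The payload is a roughly 6.7 kb insert from Pluralibacter gergoviae ATCC33028, described as a RADAR subtype that includes the auxiliary gene rdrD. In the 9,023 nt sequence record, the automated annotation places no features across the first ~6.6 kb, where the insert evidently lies. The individual RADAR open reading frames and the promoter driving them are therefore not identified in the record. A T7 terminator sits just downstream of this region and would help limit read-through into the backbone.

The stated purpose is to express the RADAR defense system in a bacterial host. The plasmid comes from work surveying diverse enzymatic activities that mediate prokaryotic antiviral immunity. This points to use in heterologous reconstitution of the system in laboratory bacteria, to test its antiviral activity and study its mechanism.
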