Addgene plasmid #157893: pLG015 (RADAR)
Purpose: Expresses the RADAR defense system
Depositing lab: Feng Zhang. Depositing organization: Broad Institute. Publication: Diverse enzymatic activities mediate antiviral immunity in prokaryotes. Gao L, Altae-Tran H, Bohning F, Makarova KS, Segel M, Schmid-Burgk JL, Koob J, Wolf YI, Koonin EV, Zhang F. Science. 2020 Aug 28;369(6507):1077-1084. doi: 10.1126/science.aba0372. PubMed 32855333.
Backbone
  Vector backbone: pACYC184
  Vector type: Bacterial Expression
Growth in bacteria
  Bacterial resistance: Chloramphenicol, 25 μg/mL
  Growth temperature: 37°C
  Growth strain: NEB Stable
  Copy number: Low Copy
Gene/Insert
  Gene/Insert name: RADAR subtype containing auxillary gene rdrD
  Species: Pluralibacter gergoviae ATCC33028
  Insert size (bp): 6689
Terms and licenses: Academic/Nonprofit Terms; Industry Terms: Not Available to Industry
How to cite: pLG015 (RADAR) was a gift from Feng Zhang (Addgene plasmid # 157893 ; http://n2t.net/addgene:157893 ; RRID:Addgene_157893)
